Addgene plasmid #45971: pGEX-parkin 141-465
Depositing lab: Kalle Gehring. Depositing organization: McGill University. Publication: Structure of Parkin Reveals Mechanisms for Ubiquitin Ligase Activation. Trempe JF, Sauve V, Grenier K, Seirafi M, Tang MY, Menade M, Al-Abdul-Wahid S, Krett J, Wong K, Kozlov G, Nagar B, Fon EA, Gehring K. Science. 2013 May 9. 10.1126/science.1237908 PubMed 23661642.
Backbone
  Vector backbone: pGEX-6P-1
  Backbone manufacturer: Amersham
  Backbone size w/o insert (bp): 4966
  Total vector size (bp): 5944
  Vector type: Bacterial Expression
Growth in bacteria
  Bacterial resistance: Ampicillin, 100 μg/mL
  Growth temperature: 37°C
  Growth strain: DH5alpha
  Copy number: Low Copy
Gene/Insert
  Gene/Insert name: Parkin 141-465 (alt name: PARK2)
  Species: R. norvegicus (rat)
  Insert size (bp): 978
  Mutation: Codon usage optimized for E.coli expression. Deleted a.a. 1-140
  Entrez Gene: Prkn (a.k.a. Park, Park2)
  Promoter: tac
  Tag / fusion protein: GST (N terminal on backbone)
  Cloning method: Restriction Enzyme; 5′ cloning site BamHI (not destroyed); 3′ cloning site XhoI (not destroyed)
  Sequencing primers: 5′ PGEXF; 3′ PGEXR
Resource information
  A portion of this plasmid was derived from a plasmid made by: Véronique Sauvé performed PCR amplification from WT codon-optimized gene and subcloned it.
Terms and licenses: Academic/Nonprofit Terms; Industry Terms: Not Available to Industry
How to cite: pGEX-parkin 141-465 was a gift from Kalle Gehring (Addgene plasmid # 45971 ; http://n2t.net/addgene:45971 ; RRID:Addgene_45971)
