[The description below was written by a language model from this plasmid's Addgene catalogue record and pLannotate feature annotations shown in this document.]
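Description:
pGEX-parkin 141-465 is a bacterial expression plasmid built on the pGEX-6P-1 backbone for producing an N-terminally truncated rat parkin (Prkn/Park2) as a glutathione S-transferase fusion in E. coli. The roughly 1 kb insert encodes residues 141–465, so the first 140 amino acids are deleted, and its codon usage was optimized for E. coli. It was amplified from a codon-optimized wild-type gene and subcloned between the BamHI and XhoI sites, both of which were preserved. The 5.9 kb plasmid replicates from a ColE1/pMB1-type origin and is selected with ampicillin through the bla (AmpR) gene. The catalogue lists it as low copy, although the automated annotation describes the origin generically as high-copy and finds only a small fragment of rop.

Expression is driven by the tac promoter, a strong trp/lac hybrid, followed by a lac operator. The plasmid carries its own lacI gene under the lacIq promoter, so repressor is supplied in cis and transcription stays off until it is induced with IPTG. The Schistosoma japonicum GST open reading frame lies immediately downstream and runs directly into the parkin coding region, giving a GST–parkin fusion that can be captured on glutathione resin. The annotated parkin feature slightly overlaps the end of GST and is a little longer than the stated insert, which probably reflects linker sequence. The remaining annotations (bom fragments, a lac promoter/operator with lacZα, a yciV fragment) are backbone remnants.

The associated publication concerns the structure of parkin and the mechanisms of its ubiquitin ligase activation, which is consistent with use of this construct to make recombinant protein for structural and biochemical studies.
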