Features (pLannotate 1.2.2; 17 found; start..end, strand, type, name):
      6..107     -  CDS            yciV (fragment): RNAAM_ECOLI - Also known as trpH From Escherichia coli (strain K12).
    183..211     +  promoter       tac promoter: strong E. coli promoter; hybrid between the trp and lac UV5 promoters
    219..235     +  protein_bind   lac operator: The lac repressor binds to the lac operator to inhibit transcription in E. coli. This inhibition can be relieved by adding lactose or isopropyl-β-D-thiogalactopyranoside (IPTG). lac repressor encoded by lacI
    258..911     +  CDS            GST26_SCHJA: Experimental evidence at protein level: Swiss-Prot protein existence level 1. GST isoenzymes appear to play a central role in the parasite detoxification system. Other functions are also suspected including a role in increasing the solubility of haematin in the parasite gut. From Schistosoma japonicum (Blood fluke).
    909..1925    +  CDS            Prkn (fragment): PRKN_RAT - Also known as Park2 From Rattus norvegicus (Rat).
   1961..2000    +  CDS            rop (fragment): Rop protein, which maintains plasmids at low copy number; rop
   2102..2142    +  misc_feature   bom (fragment): basis of mobility region from pBR322
   2247..2351    +  promoter       AmpR promoter: bla
   2352..3212    +  CDS            AmpR: β-lactamase; bla; confers resistance to ampicillin, carbenicillin, and related antibiotics
   3383..3971    +  rep_origin     ori: high-copy-number ColE1/pMB1/pBR322/pUC origin of replication
   4157..4208    -  misc_feature   bom (fragment): basis of mobility region from pBR322
   4215..4292    +  promoter       lacIq promoter: lacI (mutant); In the lacIq allele, a single base change in the promoter boosts expression of the lacI gene about 10-fold.
   4293..5375    +  CDS            lacI: lac repressor; lacI; The lac repressor binds to the lac operator to inhibit transcription in E. coli. This inhibition can be relieved by adding lactose or isopropyl-β-D-thiogalactopyranoside (IPTG).
   5388..5409    +  protein_bind   CAP binding site: CAP binding activates transcription in the presence of cAMP. E. coli catabolite activator protein
   5424..5454    +  promoter       lac promoter: promoter for the E. coli lac operon
   5462..5478    +  protein_bind   lac operator: The lac repressor binds to the lac operator to inhibit transcription in E. coli. This inhibition can be relieved by adding lactose or isopropyl-β-D-thiogalactopyranoside (IPTG). lac repressor encoded by lacI
   5498..5671    +  CDS            lacZα: LacZα fragment of β-galactosidase; lacZ fragment
>Addgene plasmid #45971 | pGEX-parkin 141-465 | depositor full sequence | sequence record 64626 | pGEX-parkin 141-465 sequence 5944 bps
ACGTTATCGACTGCACGGTGCACCAATGCTTCTGGCGTCAGGCAGCCATCGGAAGCTGTGGTATGGCTGT
GCAGGTCGTAAATCACTGCATAATTCGTGTCGCTCAAGGCGCACTCCCGTTCTGGATAATGTTTTTTGCG
CCGACATCATAACGGTTCTGGCAAATATTCTGAAATGAGCTGTTGACAATTAATCATCGGCTCGTATAAT
GTGTGGAATTGTGAGCGGATAACAATTTCACACAGGAAACAGTATTCATGTCCCCTATACTAGGTTATTG
GAAAATTAAGGGCCTTGTGCAACCCACTCGACTTCTTTTGGAATATCTTGAAGAAAAATATGAAGAGCAT
TTGTATGAGCGCGATGAAGGTGATAAATGGCGAAACAAAAAGTTTGAATTGGGTTTGGAGTTTCCCAATC
TTCCTTATTATATTGATGGTGATGTTAAATTAACACAGTCTATGGCCATCATACGTTATATAGCTGACAA
GCACAACATGTTGGGTGGTTGTCCAAAAGAGCGTGCAGAGATTTCAATGCTTGAAGGAGCGGTTTTGGAT
ATTAGATACGGTGTTTCGAGAATTGCATATAGTAAAGACTTTGAAACTCTCAAAGTTGATTTTCTTAGCA
AGCTACCTGAAATGCTGAAAATGTTCGAAGATCGTTTATGTCATAAAACATATTTAAATGGTGATCATGT
AACCCATCCTGACTTCATGTTGTATGACGCTCTTGATGTTGTTTTATACATGGACCCAATGTGCCTGGAT
GCGTTCCCAAAATTAGTTTGTTTTAAAAAACGTATTGAAGCTATCCCACAAATTGATAAGTACTTGAAAT
CCAGCAAGTATATAGCATGGCCTTTGCAGGGCTGGCAAGCCACGTTTGGTGGTGGCGACCATCCTCCAAA
ATCGGATCTGGAAGTTCTGTTCCAGGGGCCCCTGGGATCCCCGACCTACCACTCTTTCTTCGTTTACTGC
AAAGGTCCGTGCCACAAAGTTCAGCCGGGTAAACTGCGTGTTCAGTGCGGTACCTGCCGTCAGGCGACCC
TGACCCTGGCGCAGGGTCCGTCTTGCTGGGACGACGTTCTGATCCCGAACCGTATGTCTGGTGAATGCCA
GTCTCCGGACTGCCCGGGTACCCGTGCGGAATTCTTCTTCAAATGCGGTGCGCACCCGACCTCTGACAAA
GACACCTCTGTTGCGCTGAACCTGATCACCAACAACTCTCGTTCTATCCCGTGCATCGCGTGCACCGACG
TTCGTAACCCGGTTCTGGTTTTCCAGTGCAACCACCGTCACGTTATCTGCCTGGACTGCTTCCACCTGTA
CTGCGTTACCCGTCTGAACGACCGTCAGTTCGTTCACGACGCGCAGCTGGGTTACTCTCTGCCGTGCGTT
GCGGGTTGCCCGAACTCTCTGATCAAAGAACTGCACCACTTCCGTATCCTGGGTGAAGAACAGTACAACC
GTTACCAGCAGTACGGTGCGGAAGAATGCGTTCTGCAGATGGGTGGTGTTCTGTGCCCGCGTCCGGGTTG
CGGTGCGGGTCTGCTGCCGGAACAGGGTCAGCGTAAAGTTACCTGCGAAGGTGGTAACGGTCTGGGTTGC
GGTTTCGTTTTCTGCCGTGACTGCAAAGAAGCGTACCACGAAGGTGAATGCGACTCTATGTTCGAAGCGT
CTGGTGCGACCTCTCAGGCGTACCGTGTTGACCAGCGTGCGGCGGAACAGGCGCGTTGGGAAGAAGCGTC
TAAAGAAACCATCAAAAAAACCACCAAACCGTGCCCGCGTTGCAACGTTCCGATCGAAAAAAACGGTGGT
TGCATGCACATGAAATGCCCGCAGCCGCAGTGCAAACTGGAATGGTGCTGGAACTGCGGTTGCGAATGGA
ACCGTGCGTGCATGGGTGACCACTGGTTCGACGTTTAGCTCGAGCGGCCGCATCGTGACTGACTGACGAT
CTGCCTCGCGCGTTTCGGTGATGACGGTGAAAACCTCTGACACATGCAGCTCCCGGAGACGGTCACAGCT
TGTCTGTAAGCGGATGCCGGGAGCAGACAAGCCCGTCAGGGCGCGTCAGCGGGTGTTGGCGGGTGTCGGG
GCGCAGCCATGACCCAGTCACGTAGCGATAGCGGAGTGTATAATTCTTGAAGACGAAAGGGCCTCGTGAT
ACGCCTATTTTTATAGGTTAATGTCATGATAATAATGGTTTCTTAGACGTCAGGTGGCACTTTTCGGGGA
AATGTGCGCGGAACCCCTATTTGTTTATTTTTCTAAATACATTCAAATATGTATCCGCTCATGAGACAAT
AACCCTGATAAATGCTTCAATAATATTGAAAAAGGAAGAGTATGAGTATTCAACATTTCCGTGTCGCCCT
TATTCCCTTTTTTGCGGCATTTTGCCTTCCTGTTTTTGCTCACCCAGAAACGCTGGTGAAAGTAAAAGAT
GCTGAAGATCAGTTGGGTGCACGAGTGGGTTACATCGAACTGGATCTCAACAGCGGTAAGATCCTTGAGA
GTTTTCGCCCCGAAGAACGTTTTCCAATGATGAGCACTTTTAAAGTTCTGCTATGTGGCGCGGTATTATC
CCGTGTTGACGCCGGGCAAGAGCAACTCGGTCGCCGCATACACTATTCTCAGAATGACTTGGTTGAGTAC
TCACCAGTCACAGAAAAGCATCTTACGGATGGCATGACAGTAAGAGAATTATGCAGTGCTGCCATAACCA
TGAGTGATAACACTGCGGCCAACTTACTTCTGACAACGATCGGAGGACCGAAGGAGCTAACCGCTTTTTT
GCACAACATGGGGGATCATGTAACTCGCCTTGATCGTTGGGAACCGGAGCTGAATGAAGCCATACCAAAC
GACGAGCGTGACACCACGATGCCTGCAGCAATGGCAACAACGTTGCGCAAACTATTAACTGGCGAACTAC
TTACTCTAGCTTCCCGGCAACAATTAATAGACTGGATGGAGGCGGATAAAGTTGCAGGACCACTTCTGCG
CTCGGCCCTTCCGGCTGGCTGGTTTATTGCTGATAAATCTGGAGCCGGTGAGCGTGGGTCTCGCGGTATC
ATTGCAGCACTGGGGCCAGATGGTAAGCCCTCCCGTATCGTAGTTATCTACACGACGGGGAGTCAGGCAA
CTATGGATGAACGAAATAGACAGATCGCTGAGATAGGTGCCTCACTGATTAAGCATTGGTAACTGTCAGA
CCAAGTTTACTCATATATACTTTAGATTGATTTAAAACTTCATTTTTAATTTAAAAGGATCTAGGTGAAG
ATCCTTTTTGATAATCTCATGACCAAAATCCCTTAACGTGAGTTTTCGTTCCACTGAGCGTCAGACCCCG
TAGAAAAGATCAAAGGATCTTCTTGAGATCCTTTTTTTCTGCGCGTAATCTGCTGCTTGCAAACAAAAAA
ACCACCGCTACCAGCGGTGGTTTGTTTGCCGGATCAAGAGCTACCAACTCTTTTTCCGAAGGTAACTGGC
TTCAGCAGAGCGCAGATACCAAATACTGTCCTTCTAGTGTAGCCGTAGTTAGGCCACCACTTCAAGAACT
CTGTAGCACCGCCTACATACCTCGCTCTGCTAATCCTGTTACCAGTGGCTGCTGCCAGTGGCGATAAGTC
GTGTCTTACCGGGTTGGACTCAAGACGATAGTTACCGGATAAGGCGCAGCGGTCGGGCTGAACGGGGGGT
TCGTGCACACAGCCCAGCTTGGAGCGAACGACCTACACCGAACTGAGATACCTACAGCGTGAGCTATGAG
AAAGCGCCACGCTTCCCGAAGGGAGAAAGGCGGACAGGTATCCGGTAAGCGGCAGGGTCGGAACAGGAGA
GCGCACGAGGGAGCTTCCAGGGGGAAACGCCTGGTATCTTTATAGTCCTGTCGGGTTTCGCCACCTCTGA
CTTGAGCGTCGATTTTTGTGATGCTCGTCAGGGGGGCGGAGCCTATGGAAAAACGCCAGCAACGCGGCCT
TTTTACGGTTCCTGGCCTTTTGCTGGCCTTTTGCTCACATGTTCTTTCCTGCGTTATCCCCTGATTCTGT
GGATAACCGTATTACCGCCTTTGAGTGAGCTGATACCGCTCGCCGCAGCCGAACGACCGAGCGCAGCGAG
TCAGTGAGCGAGGAAGCGGAAGAGCGCCTGATGCGGTATTTTCTCCTTACGCATCTGTGCGGTATTTCAC
ACCGCATAAATTCCGACACCATCGAATGGTGCAAAACCTTTCGCGGTATGGCATGATAGCGCCCGGAAGA
GAGTCAATTCAGGGTGGTGAATGTGAAACCAGTAACGTTATACGATGTCGCAGAGTATGCCGGTGTCTCT
TATCAGACCGTTTCCCGCGTGGTGAACCAGGCCAGCCACGTTTCTGCGAAAACGCGGGAAAAAGTGGAAG
CGGCGATGGCGGAGCTGAATTACATTCCCAACCGCGTGGCACAACAACTGGCGGGCAAACAGTCGTTGCT
GATTGGCGTTGCCACCTCCAGTCTGGCCCTGCACGCGCCGTCGCAAATTGTCGCGGCGATTAAATCTCGC
GCCGATCAACTGGGTGCCAGCGTGGTGGTGTCGATGGTAGAACGAAGCGGCGTCGAAGCCTGTAAAGCGG
CGGTGCACAATCTTCTCGCGCAACGCGTCAGTGGGCTGATCATTAACTATCCGCTGGATGACCAGGATGC
CATTGCTGTGGAAGCTGCCTGCACTAATGTTCCGGCGTTATTTCTTGATGTCTCTGACCAGACACCCATC
AACAGTATTATTTTCTCCCATGAAGACGGTACGCGACTGGGCGTGGAGCATCTGGTCGCATTGGGTCACC
AGCAAATCGCGCTGTTAGCGGGCCCATTAAGTTCTGTCTCGGCGCGTCTGCGTCTGGCTGGCTGGCATAA
ATATCTCACTCGCAATCAAATTCAGCCGATAGCGGAACGGGAAGGCGACTGGAGTGCCATGTCCGGTTTT
CAACAAACCATGCAAATGCTGAATGAGGGCATCGTTCCCACTGCGATGCTGGTTGCCAACGATCAGATGG
CGCTGGGCGCAATGCGCGCCATTACCGAGTCCGGGCTGCGCGTTGGTGCGGATATCTCGGTAGTGGGATA
CGACGATACCGAAGACAGCTCATGTTATATCCCGCCGTCAACCACCATCAAACAGGATTTTCGCCTGCTG
GGGCAAACCAGCGTGGACCGCTTGCTGCAACTCTCTCAGGGCCAGGCGGTGAAGGGCAATCAGCTGTTGC
CCGTCTCACTGGTGAAAAGAAAAACCACCCTGGCGCCCAATACGCAAACCGCCTCTCCCCGCGCGTTGGC
CGATTCATTAATGCAGCTGGCACGACAGGTTTCCCGACTGGAAAGCGGGCAGTGAGCGCAACGCAATTAA
TGTGAGTTAGCTCACTCATTAGGCACCCCAGGCTTTACACTTTATGCTTCCGGCTCGTATGTTGTGTGGA
ATTGTGAGCGGATAACAATTTCACACAGGAAACAGCTATGACCATGATTACGGATTCACTGGCCGTCGTT
TTACAACGTCGTGACTGGGAAAACCCTGGCGTTACCCAACTTAATCGCCTTGCAGCACATCCCCCTTTCG
CCAGCTGGCGTAATAGCGAAGAGGCCCGCACCGATCGCCCTTCCCAACAGTTGCGCAGCCTGAATGGCGA
ATGGCGCTTTGCCTGGTTTCCGGCACCAGAAGCGGTGCCGGAAAGCTGGCTGGAGTGCGATCTTCCTGAG
GCCGATACTGTCGTCGTCCCCTCAAACTGGCAGATGCACGGTTACGATGCGCCCATCTACACCAACGTAA
CCTATCCCATTACGGTCAATCCGCCGTTTGTTCCCACGGAGAATCCGACGGGTTGTTACTCGCTCACATT
TAATGTTGATGAAAGCTGGCTACAGGAAGGCCAGACGCGAATTATTTTTGATGGCGTTGGAATT
