>Addgene plasmid #45971 | pGEX-parkin 141-465 | addgene partial sequence | sequence record 68142 | pGEX5
GGCCCCTGGGATCCCCGACCTACCACTCTTTCTTCGTTTACTGCAAAGGTCCGTGCCACAAAGTTCAGCC
GGGTAAACTGCGTGTTCAGTGCGGTACCTGCCGTCAGGCGACCCTGACCCTGGCGCAGGGTCCGTCTTGC
TGGGACGACGTTCTGATCCCGAACCGTATGTCTGGTGAATGCCAGTCTCCGGACTGCCCGGGTACCCGTG
CGGAATTCTTCTTCAAATGCGGTGCGCACCCGACCTCTGACAAAGACACCTCTGTTGCGCTGAACCTGAT
CACCAACAACTCTCGTTCTATCCCGTGCATCGCGTGCACCGACGTTCGTAACCCGGTTCTGGTTTTCCAG
TGCAACCACCGTCACGTTATCTGCCTGGACTGCTTCCACCTGTACTGCGTTACCCGTCTGAACGACCGTC
AGTTCGTTCACGACGCGCAGCTGGGTTACTCTCTGCCGTGCGTTGCGGGTTGCCCGAACTCTCTGATCAA
AGAACTGCACCACTTCCGTATCCTGGGTGAAGAACAGTACAACCGTTACCAGCAGTACGGTGCGGAAGAA
TGCGTTCTGCAGATGGGTGGTGTTCTGTGCCCGCGTCCGGGTTGCGGTGCGGGTCTGCTGCCGGAACAGG
GTCAGCGTAAAGTTACCTGCGAAGGTGGTAACGGTCTGGGTTGCGGTTTCGTTTTCTGCCGTGACTGCAA
AGAAGCGTACCACGAA
