>Addgene plasmid #45971 | pGEX-parkin 141-465 | addgene partial sequence | sequence record 68143 | pGEX3
TCGAAACGCGCGAGGCAGATCGTCAGTCAGTCACGATGCGGCCGCTCGAGCTAAACGTCGAACCAGTGGT
CACCCATGCACGCACGGTTCCATTCGCAACCGCAGTTCCAGCACCATTCCAGTTTGCACTGCGGCTGCGG
GCATTTCATGTGCATGCAACCACCGTTTTTTTCGATCGGAACGTTGCAACGCGGGCACGGTTTGGTGGTT
TTTTTGATGGTTTCTTTAGACGCTTCTTCCCAACGCGCCTGTTCCGCCGCACGCTGGTCAACACGGTACG
CCTGAGAGGTCGCACCAGACGCTTCGAACATAGAGTCGCATTCACCTTCGTGGTACGCTTCTTTGCAGTC
ACGGCAGAAAACGAAACCGCAACCCAGACCGTTACCACCTTCGCAGGTAACTTTACGCTGACCCTGTTCC
GGCAGCAGACCCGCACCGCAACCCGGACGCGGGCACAGAACACCACCCATCTGCAGAACGCATTCTTCCG
CACCGTACTGCTGGTAACGGTTGTACTGTTCTTCACCCAGGATACGGAAGTGGTGCAGTTCTTTGATCAG
AGAGTTCGGGCAACCCGCAACGCACGGCAGAGAGTAACCCAGCTGCGCGTCGTGAACGAACTGACGGTCG
TTCAGACGGGTAACGCAGTACAGGTGGAAGCAGTCCAGGCAGATAACGTGACGGTGGTTGCACTGGAAAA
CCAGAACCGGGTTACGAACGTCGGTGCACGCGATGCACGGGATAGAACGAGAGTTGTTGGTGATCAGGTT
CAGCGCAACAGAGGTGTCTTTGTCAGAGGTCGGGTGCGCACCGCATTTGAAGAAGAATTCCGCACGGGTA
CCCGGGCAGTCCGGAGACTGGCATTCACCAGACATACGGTTCGGGATCAGAACGTCGTCCCAGCAAGACG
